Addgene plasmid #9048: pBABE-neo largeTcDNA H42Q
Depositing lab: Bob Weinberg. Depositing organization: Whitehead Institute for Biomedical Research. Publication: Enumeration of the simian virus 40 early region elements necessary for human cell transformation. Hahn WC, Dessain SK, Brooks MW, King JE, Elenbaas B, Sabatini DM, DeCaprio JA, Weinberg RA. Mol Cell Biol 2002 Apr;22(7):2111-23. 10.1128/MCB.22.7.2111-2123.2002 PubMed 11884599.
Backbone
  Vector backbone: pBABE-neo
  Backbone size w/o insert (bp): 5330
  Vector type: Mammalian Expression, Retroviral
  Selectable markers: Neomycin (select with G418)
Growth in bacteria
  Bacterial resistance: Ampicillin, 100 μg/mL
  Growth temperature: 37°C
  Growth strain: DH5alpha
  Copy number: High Copy
Gene/Insert
  Gene/Insert name: large T antigen (alt names: large T cDNA; SV40gp6; LTc)
  Species: simian virus
  Insert size (bp): 2200
  Mutation: H42Q. Renders J domain nonfunctional.
  Entrez Gene: SV40gp6 (a.k.a. SV40gp6)
  Cloning method: Restriction Enzyme; 5′ cloning site BamHI (not destroyed); 3′ cloning site BamHI (destroyed during cloning)
  Sequencing primers: 5′ pBABE 5'; 3′ pBABE 3'
Terms and licenses: Academic/Nonprofit Terms; Industry Terms: Not Available to Industry
How to cite: pBABE-neo largeTcDNA H42Q was a gift from Bob Weinberg (Addgene plasmid # 9048 ; http://n2t.net/addgene:9048 ; RRID:Addgene_9048)
