[The description below was written by a language model from this plasmid's Addgene catalogue record and pLannotate feature annotations shown in this document.]
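Description:
pBABE-neo largeTcDNA H42Q is a Moloney murine leukemia virus-based retroviral expression vector built on the pBABE-neo backbone, carrying a cDNA for SV40 large T antigen with an H42Q substitution. The roughly 2.2 kb insert was cloned at the BamHI site and sits downstream of the 5′ LTR, the Ψ packaging signal and a truncated gag segment lacking its start codon. As in other pBABE vectors, the 5′ LTR drives transcription of the full-length viral RNA that is both packaged and translated to yield large T. The extended packaging region, including the gag fragment, improves encapsidation when the plasmid is introduced into a packaging cell line that supplies the viral proteins in trans. Because a cDNA rather than the genomic SV40 early region is used, large T is expressed without the alternatively spliced small t antigen.

Downstream of the insert, an internal SV40 enhancer/early promoter drives the neomycin phosphotransferase gene, allowing G418 selection of transduced mammalian cells. A short Tn5-derived fragment annotated just ahead of neo is probably residual sequence carried over with the resistance cassette. The 3′ LTR closes the proviral unit. In bacteria the plasmid is maintained at high copy through a ColE1/pUC-type origin and selected with ampicillin via the bla gene. In the feature table the origin is annotated between neo and the 3′ LTR. The sequence record is labelled a partial NGS result, so this placement and the small f1 and ΔU3 LTR fragment annotations should be read with caution.

According to the record, the H42Q mutation renders the J domain of large T nonfunctional. The construct serves as a separation-of-function mutant for defining which SV40 early region activities are needed to transform human cells.
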