Features (pLannotate 1.2.2; 13 found; start..end, strand, type, name):
      1..470     +  LTR            LTR: long terminal repeat from Moloney murine leukemia virus
    594..868     +  misc_feature   MESV Ψ (fragment): packaging signal of murine embryonic stem cell virus
    935..1351    +  CDS            gag (truncated): truncated Moloney murine leukemia virus (MMLV) gag gene lacking the start codon
   1389..3515    +  CDS            large T antigen: large T antigen from SV40 (simian virus 40)
   3563..3892    +  promoter       SV40 promoter: SV40 enhancer and early promoter
   3894..4217    +  CDS            tnpA (fragment): TN5P_ECOLX - Also known as tnp. Experimental evidence at protein level: Swiss-Prot protein existence level 1. Mediates transposition of transposon Tn5 by a 'cut and paste' mechanism. First, the monomeric transposase binds the 19 bp inverted DNA repeats flanking the transposon. Then, dimerization of the DNA- bound transposase creates a synaptic DNA complex. After nicking of the first DNA strand, excision of the transposon proceeds through a series of intermediates. The transposase then mediates the insertion of the transposon at a new site by strand transfer. The activity of the wild- type tran
   4249..5040    +  CDS            neo: KKA2_KLEPN - Also known as kan, nptII. Experimental evidence at protein level: Swiss-Prot protein existence level 1. Resistance to kanamycin, neomycin, paromomycin, ribostamycin, butirosin and gentamicin B. From Klebsiella pneumoniae.
   5077..5099    +  rep_origin     f1 ori (fragment): f1 bacteriophage origin of replication; arrow indicates direction of (+) strand synthesis
   5096..5665    +  rep_origin     ori: high-copy-number ColE1/pMB1/pBR322/pUC origin of replication
   5725..5846    +  LTR            3' LTR (ΔU3) (fragment): self-inactivating 3' long terminal repeat (LTR) from Moloney murine leukemia virus
   5847..6316    +  LTR            LTR: long terminal repeat from Moloney murine leukemia virus
   6431..7291    -  CDS            AmpR: β-lactamase; bla; confers resistance to ampicillin, carbenicillin, and related antibiotics
   7292..7396    -  promoter       AmpR promoter: bla
>Addgene plasmid #9048 | pBABE-neo largeTcDNA H42Q | addgene full sequence | sequence record 360369 | Addgene Partial NGS Result
CTGAATATGGGCCAAACAGGATATCTGTGGTAAGCAGTTCCTGCCCCGGCTCAGGGCCAAGAACAGATGG
AACAGCTGAATATGGGCCAAACAGGATATCTGTGGTAAGCAGTTCCTGCCCCGGCTCAGGGCCAAGAACA
GATGGTCCCCAGATGCGGTCCAGCCCTCAGCAGTTTCTAGAGAACCATCAGATGTTTCCAGGGTGCCCCA
AGGACCTGAAATGACCCTGTGCCTTATTTGAACTAACCAATCAGTTCGCTTCTCGCTTCTGTTCGCGCGC
TTCTGCTCCCCGAGCTCAATAAAAGAGCCCACAACCCCTCACTCGGGGCGCCAGTCCTCCGATTGACTGA
GTCGCCCGGGTACCCGTGTATCCAATAAACCCTCTTGCAGTTGCATCCGACTTGTGGTCTCGCTGTTCCT
TGGGAGGGTCTCCTCTGAGTGATTGACTACCCGTCAGCGGGGGTCTTTCATTTGGGGGCTCGTCCGGGAT
CGGGAGACCCCTGCCCAGGGACCACCGACCCACCACCGGGAGGCAAGCTGGCCAGCAACTTATCTGTGTC
TGTCCGATTGTCTAGTGTCTATGACTGATTTTATGCGCCTGCGTCGGTACTAGTTAGCTAACTAGCTCTG
TATCTGGCGGACCCGTGGTGGAACTGACGAGTTCTGAACACCCGGCCGCAACCCTGGGAGACGTCCCAGG
GACTTTGGGGGCCGTTTTTGTGGCCCGACCTGAGGAAGGGAGTCGATGTGGAATCCGACCCCGTCAGGAT
ATGTGGTTCTGGTAGGAGACGAGAACCTAAAACAGTTCCCGCCTCCGTCTGAATTTTTGCTTTCGGTTTG
GAACCGAAGCCGCGCGTCTTGTCTGCTGCAGCGCTGCAGCATCGTTCTGTGTTGTCTCTGTCTGACTGTG
TTTCTGTATTTGTCTGAAAATTAGGGCCAGACTGTTACCACTCCCTTAAGTTTGACCTTAGGTCACTGGA
AAGATGTCGAGCGGATCGCTCACAACCAGTCGGTAGATGTCAAGAAGAGACGTTGGGTTACCTTCTGCTC
TGCAGAATGGCCAACCTTTAACGTCGGATGGCCGCGAGACGGCACCTTTAACCGAGACCTCATCACCCAG
GTTAAGATCAAGGTCTTTTCACCTGGCCCGCATGGACACCCAGACCAGGTCCCCTACATCGTGACCTGGG
AAGCCTTGGCTTTTGACCCCCCTCCCTGGGTCAAGCCCTTTGTACACCCTAAGCCTCCGCCTCCTCTTCC
TCCATCCGCCCCGTCTCTCCCCCTTGAACCTCCTCGTTCGACCCCGCCTCGATCCTCCCTTTATCCAGCC
CTCACTCCTTCTCTAGGCGCCGGCCGGATCCCAGTGTGGTGGTACGTAGGAATTCACCATGGATAAAGTT
TTAAACAGAGAGGAATCTTTGCAGCTAATGGACCTTCTAGGTCTTGAAAGGAGTGCCTGGGGGAATATTC
CTCTGATGAGAAAGGCATATTTAAAAAAATGCAAGGAGTTTCAGCCTGATAAAGGAGGAGATGAAGAAAA
AATGAAGAAAATGAATACTCTGTACAAGAAAATGGAAGATGGAGTAAAATATGCTCATCAACCTGACTTT
GGAGGCTTCTGGGATGCAACTGAGATTCCAACCTATGGAACTGATGAATGGGAGCAGTGGTGGAATGCCT
TTAATGAGGAAAACCTGTTTTGCTCAGAAGAAATGCCATCTAGTGATGATGAGGCTACTGCTGACTCTCA
ACATTCTACTCCTCCAAAAAAGAAGAGAAAGGTAGAAGACCCCAAGGACTTTCCTTCAGAATTGCTAAGT
TTTTTGAGTCATGCTGTGTTTAGTAATAGAACTCTTGCTTGCTTTGCTATTTACACCACAAAGGAAAAAG
CTGCACTGCTATACAAGAAAATTATGGAAAAATATTCTGTAACCTTTATAAGTAGGCATAACAGTTATAA
TCATAACATACTGTTTTTTCTTACTCCACACAGGCATAGAGTGTCTGCTATTAATAACTATGCTCAAAAA
TTGTGTACCTTTAGCTTTTTAATTTGTAAAGGGGTTAATAAGGAATATTTGATGTATAGTGCCTTGACTA
GAGATCCATTTTCTGTTATTGAGGAAAGTTTGCCAGGTGGGTTAAAGGAGCATGATTTTAATCCAGAAGA
AGCAGAGGAAACTAAACAAGTGTCCTGGAAGCTTGTAACAGAGTATGCAATGGAAACAAAATGTGATGAT
GTGTTGTTATTGCTTGGGATGTACTTGGAATTTCAGTACAGTTTTGAAATGTGTTTAAAATGTATTAAAA
AAGAACAGCCCAGCCACTATAAGTACCATGAAAAGCATTATGCAAATGCTGCTATATTTGCTGACAGCAA
AAACCAAAAAACCATATGCCAACAGGCTGTTGATACTGTTTTAGCTAAAAAGCGGGTTGATAGCCTACAA
TTAACTAGAGAACAAATGTTAACAAACAGATTTAATGATCTTTTGGATAGGATGGATATAATGTTTGGTT
CTACAGGCTCTGCTGACATAGAAGAATGGATGGCTGGAGTTGCTTGGCTACACTGTTTGTTGCCCAAAAT
GGATTCAGTGGTGTATGACTTTTTAAAATGCATGGTGTACAACATTCCTAAAAAAAGATACTGGCTGTTT
AAAGGACCAATTGATAGTGGTAAAACTACATTAGCAGCTGCTTTGCTTGAATTATGTGGGGGGAAAGCTT
TAAATGTTAATTTGCCCTTGGACAGGCTGAACTTTGAGCTAGGAGTAGCTATTGACCAGTTTTTAGTAGT
TTTTGAGGATGTAAAGGGCACTGGAGGGGAGTCCAGAGATTTGCCTTCAGGTCAGGGAATTAATAACCTG
GACAATTTAAGGGATTATTTGGATGGCAGTGTTAAGGTAAACTTAGAAAAGAAACACCTAAATAAAAGAA
CTCAAATATTTCCCCCTGGAATAGTCACCATGAATGAGTACAGTGTGCCTAAAACACTGCAGGCCAGATT
TGTAAAACAAATAGATTTTAGGCCCAAAGATTATTTAAAGCATTGCCTGGAACGCAGTGAGTTTTTGTTA
GAAAAGAGAATAATTCAAAGTGGCATTGCTTTGCTTCTTATGTTAATTTGGTACAGACCTGTGGCTGAGT
TTGCTCAAAGTATTCAGAGCAGAATTGTGGAGTGGAAAGAGAGATTGGACAAAGAGTTTAGTTTGTCAGT
GTATCAAAAAATGAAGTTTAATGTGGCTATGGGAATTGGAGTTTTAGATTGGCTAAGAAACAGTGATGAT
GATGATGAAGACAGCCAGGAAAATGCTGATAAAAATGAAGATGGTGGGGAGAAGAACATGGAAGACTCAG
GGCATGAAACAGGCATTGATTCACAGTCCCAAGGCTCATTTCAGGCCCCTCAGTCCTCACAGTCTGTTCA
TGATCATAATCAGCCATACCACATTTGTAGAGGTTTTACTTGCTTTAAAAAACCTCCCACACCTCCCCCT
GAACCTGAAACATAAAATGAATGCAATTGTTGTTGTTAACGGGGATCTCGACCCTGTGGAATGTGTGTCA
GTTAGGGTGTGGAAAGTCCCCAGGCTCCCCAGCAGGCAGAAGTATGCAAAGCATGCATCTCAATTAGTCA
GCAACCAGGTGTGGAAAGTCCCCAGGCTCCCCAGCAGGCAGAAGTATGCAAAGCATGCATCTCAATTAGT
CAGCAACCATAGTCCCGCCCCTAACTCCGCCCATCCCGCCCCTAACTCCGCCCAGTTCCGCCCATTCTCC
GCCCCATGGCTGACTAATTTTTTTTATTTATGCAGAGGCCGAGGCCGCCTCGGCCTCTGAGCTATTCCAG
AAGTAGTGAGGAGGCTTTTTTGGAGGCCTAGGCTTTTGCAAAAAGCTTCACGCTGCCGCAAGCACTCAGG
GCGCAAGGGCTGCTAAAGGAAGCGGAACACGTAGAAAGCCAGTCCGCAGAAACGGTGCTGACCCCGGATG
AATGTCAGCTACTGGGCTATCTGGACAAGGGAAAACGCAAGCGCAAAGAGAAAGCAGGTAGCTTGCAGTG
GGCTTACATGGCGATAGCTAGACTGGGCGGTTTTATGGACAGCAAGCGAACCGGAATTGCCAGCTGGGGC
GCCCTCTGGTAAGGTTGGGAAGCCCTGCAAAGTAAACTGGATGGCTTTCTTGCCGCCAAGGATCTGATGG
CGCAGGGGATCAAGATCTGATCAAGAGACAGGATGAGGATCGTTTCGCATGATTGAACAAGATGGATTGC
ACGCAGGTTCTCCGGCCGCTTGGGTGGAGAGGCTATTCGGCTATGACTGGGCACAACAGACAATCGGCTG
CTCTGATGCCGCCGTGTTCCGGCTGTCAGCGCAGGGGCGCCCGGTTCTTTTTGTCAAGACCGACCTGTCC
GGTGCCCTGAATGAACTGCAGGACGAGGCAGCGCGGCTATCGTGGCTGGCCACGACGGGCGTTCCTTGCG
CAGCTGTGCTCGACGTTGTCACTGAAGCGGGAAGGGACTGGCTGCTATTGGGCGAAGTGCCGGGGCAGGA
TCTCCTGTCATCTCACCTTGCTCCTGCCGAGAAAGTATCCATCATGGCTGATGCAATGCGGCGGCTGCAT
ACGCTTGATCCGGCTACCTGCCCATTCGACCACCAAGCGAAACATCGCATCGAGCGAGCACGTACTCGGA
TGGAAGCCGGTCTTGTCGATCAGGATGATCTGGACGAAGAGCATCAGGGGCTCGCGCCAGCCGAACTGTT
CGCCAGGCTCAAGGCGCGCATGCCCGACGGCGAGGATCTCGTCGTGACCCATGGCGATGCCTGCTTGCCG
AATATCATGGTGGAAAATGGCCGCTTTTCTGGATTCATCGACTGTGGCCGGCTGGGTGTGGCGGACCGCT
ATCAGGACATAGCGTTGGCTACCCGTGATATTGCTGAAGAGCTTGGCGGCGAATGGGCTGACCGCTTCCT
CGTGCTTTACGGTATCGCCGCTCCCGATTCGCAGCGCATCGCCTTCTATCGCCTTCTTGACGAGTTCTTC
TGAGCGGGACTCTGGGGTTCGCATCGATGCATCGATGCGGCGGGTGTGGTGGTTACGCGTAATCTGCTGC
TTGCAAACAAAAAAACCACCGCTACCAGCGGTGGTTTGTTTGCCGGATCAAGAGCTACCAACTCTTTTTC
CGAAGGTAACTGGCTTCAGCAGAGCGCAGATACCAAATACTGTTCTTCTAGTGTAGCCGTAGTTAGGCCA
CCACTTCAAGAACTCTGTAGCACCGCCTACATACCTCGCTCTGCTAATCCTGTTACCAGTGGCTGCTGCC
AGTGGCGATAAGTCGTGTCTTACCGGGTTGGACTCAAGACGATAGTTACCGGATAAGGCGCAGCGGTCGG
GCTGAACGGGGGGTTCGTGCACACAGCCCAGCTTGGAGCGAACGACCTACACCGAACTGAGATACCTACA
GCGTGAGCTATGAGAAAGCGCCACGCTTCCCGAAGGGAGAAAGGCGGACAGGTATCCGGTAAGCGGCAGG
GTCGGAACAGGAGAGCGCACGAGGGAGCTTCCAGGGGGAAACGCCTGGTATCTTTATAGTCCTGTCGGGT
TTCGCCACCTCTGACTTGAGCGTCGATTTTTGTGATGCTCGTCAGGGGGGCGGAGCCTATGGAAAAACGC
CAGCAACGCATCGATAAAATAAAAGATTTTATTTAGTCTCCAGAAAAAGGGGGGAATGAAAGACCCCACC
TGTAGGTTTGGCAAGCTAGCTTAAGTAACGCCATTTTGCAAGGCATGGAAAAATACATAACTGAGAATAG
AGAAGTTCAGATCAAGGTCAGGAACAGATGGAACAGCTGAATATGGGCCAAACAGGATATCTGTGGTAAG
CAGTTCCTGCCCCGGCTCAGGGCCAAGAACAGATGGAACAGCTGAATATGGGCCAAACAGGATATCTGTG
GTAAGCAGTTCCTGCCCCGGCTCAGGGCCAAGAACAGATGGTCCCCAGATGCGGTCCAGCCCTCAGCAGT
TTCTAGAGAACCATCAGATGTTTCCAGGGTGCCCCAAGGACCTGAAATGACCCTGTGCCTTATTTGAACT
AACCAATCAGTTCGCTTCTCGCTTCTGTTCGCGCGCTTCTGCTCCCCGAGCTCAATAAAAGAGCCCACAA
CCCCTCACTCGGGGCGCCAGTCCTCCGATTGACTGAGTCGCCCGGGTACCCGTGTATCCAATAAACCCTC
TTGCAGTTGCATCCGACTTGTGGTCTCGCTGTTCCTTGGGAGGGTCTCCTCTGAGTGATTGACTACCCGT
CAGCGGGGGTCTTTCACATGCAGCATGTATCAAAATTAATTTGGTTTTTTTTCTTAAGTATTTACATTAA
ATGGCCATAGTGCGGCCGCAAATCAATCTAAAGTATATATGAGTAAACTTGGTCTGACAGTTACCAATGC
TTAATCAGTGAGGCACCTATCTCAGCGATCTGTCTATTTCGTTCATCCATAGTTGCCTGACTCCCCGTCG
TGTAGATAACTACGATACGGGAGGGCTTACCATCTGGCCCCAGTGCTGCAATGATACCGCGAGACCCACG
CTCACCGGCTCCAGATTTATCAGCAATAAACCAGCCAGCCGGAAGGGCCGAGCGCAGAAGTGGTCCTGCA
ACTTTATCCGCCTCCATCCAGTCTATTAATTGTTGCCGGGAAGCTAGAGTAAGTAGTTCGCCAGTTAATA
GTTTGCGCAACGTTGTTGCCATTGCTACAGGCATCGTGGTGTCACGCTCGTCGTTTGGTATGGCTTCATT
CAGCTCCGGTTCCCAACGATCAAGGCGAGTTACATGATCCCCCATGTTGTGCAAAAAAGCGGTTAGCTCC
TTCGGTCCTCCGATCGTTGTCAGAAGTAAGTTGGCCGCAGTGTTATCACTCATGGTTATGGCAGCACTGC
ATAATTCTCTTACTGTCATGCCATCCGTAAGATGCTTTTCTGTGACTGGTGAGTACTCAACCAAGTCATT
CTGAGAATAGTGTATGCGGCGACCGAGTTGCTCTTGCCCGGCGTCAATACGGGATAATACCGCGCCACAT
AGCAGAACTTTAAAAGTGCTCATCATTGGAAAACGTTCTTCGGGGCGAAAACTCTCAAGGATCTTACCGC
TGTTGAGATCCAGTTCGATGTAACCCACTCGTGCACCCAACTGATCTTCAGCATCTTTTACTTTCACCAG
CGTTTCTGGGTGAGCAAAAACAGGAAGGCAAAATGCCGCAAAAAAGGGAATAAGGGCGACACGGAAATGT
TGAATACTCATACTCTTCCTTTTTCAATATTATTGAAGCATTTATCAGGGTTATTGTCTCATGAGCGGAT
ACATATTTGAATGTATTTAGAAAAATAAACAAATAGGGGTTCCGCGCACATTTCCCCGAAAAGTGCCACC
TGCAGC
