>Addgene plasmid #9048 | pBABE-neo largeTcDNA H42Q | addgene partial sequence | sequence record 17578 | 9048 with pBABE 5'
CAGAGAGGAATCTTTGCAGCTAATGGACCTTCTAGGTCTTGAAAGGAGTGCCTGGGGGAATATTCCTCTG
ATGAGAAAGGCATATTTAAAAAAATGCAAGGAGTTTCAGCCTGATAAAGGAGGAGATGAAGAAAAAATGA
AGAAAATGAATACTCTGTACAAGAAAATGGAAGATGGAGTAAAATATGCTCATCAACCTGACTTTGGAGG
CTTCTGGGATGCAACTGAGATTCCAACCTATGGAACTGATGAATGGGAGCAGTGGTGGAATGCCTTTAAT
GAGGAAAACCTGTTTTGCTCAGAAGAAATGCCATCTAGTGATGATGAGGCTACTGCTGACTCTCAACATT
CTACTCCTCCAAAAAAGAAGAGAAAGGTAGAAGACCCCAAGGACTTTCCTTCAGAATTGCTAAGTTTTTT
GAGTCATGCTGTGTTTAGTAATAGAACTCTTGCTTGCTTTGCTATTTACACCACAAAGGAAAAAGCTGCA
CTGCTATACAAGAAAATTATGGAAAAATATTCTGTAACCTTTATAAGTAGGCATAACAGTTATAATCATA
ACATACTGTTTTTTCTTACTCCACACAGGCATAGAGTGTCTGCTATTAATAACTATGCTCAAAAATTGTG
TACCTTTAGCTTTTTAATTTGTAAAGGGGTTAATAAGGAATATTTGATGTATAGTGCCTTGACTA
